>Addgene plasmid #114382 | pLenti.puro.MCV.ER.RAZ.2 | addgene full sequence | sequence record 221614 | Addgene NGS Result
GGGTCTCTCTGGTTAGACCAGATCTGAGCCTGGGAGCTCTCTGGCTAACTAGGGAACCCACTGCTTAAGC
CTCAATAAAGCTTGCCTTGAGTGCTTCAAGTAGTGTGTGCCCGTCTGTTGTGTGACTCTGGTAACTAGAG
ATCCCTCAGACCCTTTTAGTCAGTGTGGAAAATCTCTAGCAGTGGCGCCCGAACAGGGACTTGAAAGCGA
AAGGGAAACCAGAGGAGCTCTCTCGACGCAGGACTCGGCTTGCTGAAGCGCGCACGGCAAGAGGCGAGGG
GCGGCGACTGGTGAGTACGCCAAAAATTTTGACTAGCGGAGGCTAGAAGGAGAGAGATGGGTGCGAGAGC
GTCAGTATTAAGCGGGGGAGAATTAGATCGCGATGGGAAAAAATTCGGTTAAGGCCAGGGGGAAAGAAAA
AATATAAATTAAAACATATAGTATGGGCAAGCAGGGAGCTAGAACGATTCGCAGTTAATCCTGGCCTGTT
AGAAACATCAGAAGGCTGTAGACAAATACTGGGACAGCTACAACCATCCCTTCAGACAGGATCAGAAGAA
CTTAGATCATTATATAATACAGTAGCAACCCTCTATTGTGTGCATCAAAGGATAGAGATAAAAGACACCA
AGGAAGCTTTAGACAAGATAGAGGAAGAGCAAAACAAAAGTAAGACCACCGCACAGCAAGCGGCCGCTGA
TCTTCAGACCTGGAGGAGGAGATATGAGGGACAATTGGAGAAGTGAATTATATAAATATAAAGTAGTAAA
AATTGAACCATTAGGAGTAGCACCCACCAAGGCAAAGAGAAGAGTGGTGCAGAGAGAAAAAAGAGCAGTG
GGAATAGGAGCTTTGTTCCTTGGGTTCTTGGGAGCAGCAGGAAGCACTATGGGCGCAGCGTCAATGACGC
TGACGGTACAGGCCAGACAATTATTGTCTGGTATAGTGCAGCAGCAGAACAATTTGCTGAGGGCTATTGA
GGCGCAACAGCATCTGTTGCAACTCACAGTCTGGGGCATCAAGCAGCTCCAGGCAAGAATCCTGGCTGTG
GAAAGATACCTAAAGGATCAACAGCTCCTGGGGATTTGGGGTTGCTCTGGAAAACTCATTTGCACCACTG
CTGTGCCTTGGAATGCTAGTTGGAGTAATAAATCTCTGGAACAGATTTGGAATCACACGACCTGGATGGA
GTGGGACAGAGAAATTAACAATTACACAAGCTTAATACACTCCTTAATTGAAGAATCGCAAAACCAGCAA
GAAAAGAATGAACAAGAATTATTGGAATTAGATAAATGGGCAAGTTTGTGGAATTGGTTTAACATAACAA
ATTGGCTGTGGTATATAAAATTATTCATAATGATAGTAGGAGGCTTGGTAGGTTTAAGAATAGTTTTTGC
TGTACTTTCTATAGTGAATAGAGTTAGGCAGGGATATTCACCATTATCGTTTCAGACCCACCTCCCAACC
CCGAGGGGACCCGACAGGCCCGAAGGAATAGAAGAAGAAGGTGGAGAGAGAGACAGAGACAGATCCATTC
GATTAGTGAACGGATCTCGACGGTATCGGTTAACTTTTAAAAGAAAAGGGGGGATTGGGGGGTACAGTGC
AGGGGAAAGAATAGTAGACATAATAGCAACAGACATACAAACTAAAGAATTACAAAAACAAATTACAAAA
TTCAAAATTTTATCGATCCTGAAAAATAAATAAGGATACTTACTCTTTTAATGTCCTCCTCCCTTTGTAA
GAGAAAAAAAAGCCTCCGGGCCTCCCTTGTTGAAAAAAAGTTAAGAGTCTTCCGTCTCCCTCCCAAACAG
AAAGAAAAAAAGTTTTGTTTATCAGTCAAACTCCGCCTCTCCAGGAAATGAGTCAATGCCAGAAACCCTG
CAGCAATAAAAGTTCAATCATGTAACCACAACTTGGCTGCCTAGGTGACTTTTTTTTTTCAAGTTGGCAG
AGGCTTGGGGCTCCTAGCCTCCGAGGCCTCTGGAAAAAAAGAGAGAGGCCTCTGAGGCTTAAGAGGCTTA
ATTAGCAAAAAAGGCAGTATCTAAGGGCAGATCCCAAGGGCGGGAAACTGCAGTATAAAAACCACTCCTT
AGTGAGGTAGCTCATTTGCTCCTCTGCTCTTTCTGCAAACTCCTTCTGCATATAGACAAGATGGATTTAG
TCCTAAATAGGAAAGAAAGAGAGGCTCTCTGCAAGCTTTTAGAGATTGCTCCTAATTGTTATGGCAACAT
CCCTCTGATGAAAGCTGCTTTCAAAAGAAGCTGCTTAAAGCATCACCCTGATAAAGGGGGAAATCCTGTT
ATAATGATGGAATTGAACACCCTTTGGAGCAAATTCCAGCAAAATATCCACAAGCTCAGAAGTGACTTCT
CTATGTTTGATGAGGTCAGTACAAAATTTCCTTGGGAAGAATATGGAACTTTAAAGGATTATATGCAAAG
TGGATATAATGCTAGATTTTGCAGAGGTCCTGGGTGCATGCTTAAGCAACTTAGAGATTCTAAGTGCGCT
TGTATTAGCTGTAAGTTGTCTCGCCAGCATTGTAGTCTAAAAACTTTAAAGCAAAAAAACTGTCTGACGT
GGGGAGAGTGTTTTTGCTATCAGTGCTTTATTCTTTGGTTTGGATTTCCTCCTACTTGGGAAAGTTTTGA
CTGGTGGCAAAAAACTTTAGAAGAAACTGACTACTGCTTACTGCATCTGCACCTTTTCTAGACTCCTACT
TCCTTCCTCTGTAAGTATTAGATATGGAAAAGTCTATAAGGCAAAATATCAAAGAAAGGTTATTTATGAC
AGATTTTCTGTACTTTCCCATCTAGGTTGACGAGGCCCCTATATATGGGACCACTAAATTCAAAGAATGG
TGGAGATCAGGAGGATTCAGCTTCGGGAAGGCATACGAATATGGGCCCAATCCACACGGGACCAACTCAA
GATCCAGAAAGCCTTCCTCCAATGCATCCAGGGGAGCCCCCAGTGGAAGCTCACCACCCCACAGCCAGAG
CTCTTCCTCTGGGTATGGGTCCTTCTCAGCGTCCCAGGCTTCAGACTCCCAGTCCAGAGGACCCGATATA
CCTCCCGAACACCATGAGGAACCCACCTCATCCTCTGGATCCAGTAGCAGAGAGGAGACCACCAATTCAG
GAAGAGAATCCAGCACACCCAATGGAACCAGTGTACCTAGAAATTCTTCCAGAACGGATGGCACCTGGGA
GGATCTCTTCTGCGATGAATCACTTTCCTCCCCTGAGCCTCCCTCGTCCTCTGAGGAGCCTGAGGAGCCC
CCCTCCTCAAGAAGCTCGCCCCGGCAGCCCCCGTCTTCCTCTGCCGAGGAGGCCTCGTCATCTCAGTTTA
CAGATGAGGAATACAGATCCTCCTCCTTCACCACCCCGAAGACCCCTCCTCCATTCTCAAGAAAGCGAAA
ATTTGGGGGGTCCCGAAGCTCTGCAAGCTCTGCTAGTTCAGCAAGTTTTACAAGCACTCCACCAAAGCCA
AAAAAGAACAGAGAAACTCCTGTTCCTACTGATTTTCCTATTGATCTTTCTGATTATCTTAGCCATGCTG
TATATAGTAATAAAACAGTAAGTTGTTTTGCCATTTATACTACTTCTGATAAAGCTATAGAGTTATATGA
TAAGATTGAGAAATTTAAAGTTGATTTTAAAAGCAGGCATGCCTGTGAATTAGGATGTATTTTATTGTTT
ATAACTTTATCAAAGCATAGAGTATCTGCTATTAAGAATTTTTGCTCTACCTTCTGCACTATAAGCTTTT
TAATTTGTAAAGGAGTGAATAAGATGCCTGAAATGTATAATAATTTATGCAAGCCCCCTTACAAATTACT
GCAAGAGAATAAGCCACTGCTCAATTAGGATATCCAGCACAGTGGCGGCCGCTCGACAATCAACCTCTGG
ATTACAAAATTTGTGAAAGATTGACTGGTATTCTTAACTATGTTGCTCCTTTTACGCTATGTGGATACGC
TGCTTTAATGCCTTTGTATCATGCTATTGCTTCCCGTATGGCTTTCATTTTCTCCTCCTTGTATAAATCC
TGGTTGCTGTCTCTTTATGAGGAGTTGTGGCCCGTTGTCAGGCAACGTGGCGTGGTGTGCACTGTGTTTG
CTGACGCAACCCCCACTGGTTGGGGCATTGCCACCACCTGTCAGCTCCTTTCCGGGACTTTCGCTTTCCC
CCTCCCTATTGCCACGGCGGAACTCATCGCCGCCTGCCTTGCCCGCTGCTGGACAGGGGCTCGGCTGTTG
GGCACTGACAATTCCGTGGTGTTGTCGGGGAAGCTGACGTCCTTTCCATGGCTGCTCGCCTGTGTTGCCA
CCTGGATTCTGCGCGGGACGTCCTTCTGCTACGTCCCTTCGGCCCTCAATCCAGCGGACCTTCCTTCCCG
CGGCCTGCTGCCGGCTCTGCGGCCTCTTCCGCGTCTTCGCCTTCGCCCTCAGACGAGTCGGATCTCCCTT
TGGGCCGCCTCCCCGCCTGGAATTCTACCGGGTAGGGGAGGCGCTTTTCCCAAGGCAGTCTGGAGCATGC
GCTTTAGCAGCCCCGCTGGGCACTTGGCGCTACACAAGTGGCCTCTGGCCTCGCACACATTCCACATCCA
CCGGTAGGCGCCAACCGGCTCCGTTCTTTGGTGGCCCCTTCGCGCCACCTTCTACTCCTCCCCTAGTCAG
GAAGTTCCCCCCCGCCCCGCAGCTCGCGTCGTGCAGGACGTGACAAATGGAAGTAGCACGTCTCACTAGT
CTCGTGCAGATGGACAGCACCGCTGAGCAATGGAAGCGGGTAGGCCTTTGGGGCAGCGGCCAATAGCAGC
TTTGCTCCTTCGCTTTCTGGGCTCAGAGGCTGGGAAGGGGTGGGTCCGGGGGCGGGCTCAGGGGCGGGCT
CAGGGGCGGGGCGGGCGCCCGAAGGTCCTCCGGAGGCCCGGCATTCTGCACGCTTCAAAAGCGCACGTCT
GCCGCGCTGTTCTCCTCTTCCTCATCTCCGGGCCTTTCGACCTGCAGCCCAAGCTTACCATGACCGAGTA
CAAGCCCACGGTGCGCCTCGCCACCCGCGACGACGTCCCCAGGGCCGTACGCACCCTCGCCGCCGCGTTC
GCCGACTACCCCGCCACGCGCCACACCGTCGATCCGGACCGCCACATCGAGCGGGTCACCGAGCTGCAAG
AACTCTTCCTCACGCGCGTCGGGCTCGACATCGGCAAGGTGTGGGTCGCGGACGACGGCGCCGCGGTGGC
GGTCTGGACCACGCCGGAGAGCGTCGAAGCGGGGGCGGTGTTCGCCGAGATCGGCCCGCGCATGGCCGAG
TTGAGCGGTTCCCGGCTGGCCGCGCAGCAACAGATGGAAGGCCTCCTGGCGCCGCACCGGCCCAAGGAGC
CCGCGTGGTTCCTGGCCACCGTCGGCGTCTCGCCCGACCACCAGGGCAAGGGTCTGGGCAGCGCCGTCGT
GCTCCCCGGAGTGGAGGCGGCCGAGCGCGCCGGGGTGCCCGCCTTCCTGGAGACCTCCGCGCCCCGCAAC
CTCCCCTTCTACGAGCGGCTCGGCTTCACCGTCACCGCCGACGTCGAGGTGCCCGAAGGACCGCGCACCT
GGTGCATGACCCGCAAGCCCGGTGCCTGACGCCCGCCCCACGACCCGCAGCGCCCGACCGAAAGGAGCGC
ACGACCCCATGCATCTCGAGGGCCCGGTACCTTTAAGACCAATGACTTACAAGGCAGCTGTAGATCTTAG
CCACTTTTTAAAAGAAAAGGGGGGACTGGAAGGGCTAGCTCACTCCCAACGAAGACAAGATCTGCTTTTT
GCTTGTACTGGGTCTCTCTGGTTAGACCAGATCTGAGCCTGGGAGCTCTCTGGCTAACTAGGGAACCCAC
TGCTTAAGCCTCAATAAAGCTTGCCTTGAGTGCTTCAAGTAGTGTGTGCCCGTCTGTTGTGTGACTCTGG
TAACTAGAGATCCCTCAGACCCTTTTAGTCAGTGTGGAAAATCTCTAGCAGTAGTAGTTCATGTCATCTT
ATTATTCAGTATTTATAACTTGCAAAGAAATGAATATCAGAGAGTGAGAGGAACTTGTTTATTGCAGCTT
ATAATGGTTACAAATAAAGCAATAGCATCACAAATTTCACAAATAAAGCATTTTTTTCACTGCATTCTAG
TTGTGGTTTGTCCAAACTCATCAATGTATCTTATCATGTCTGGCTCTAGCTATCCCGCCCCTAACTCCGC
CCATCCCGCCCCTAACTCCGCCCAGTTCCGCCCATTCTCCGCCCCATGGCTGACTAATTTTTTTTATTTA
TGCAGAGGCCGAGGCCGCCTCGGCCTCTGAGCTATTCCAGAAGTAGTGAGGAGGCTTTTTTGGAGGCCTA
GGGACGTACCCAATTCGCCCTATAGTGAGTCGTATTACGCGCGCTCACTGGCCGTCGTTTTACAACGTCG
TGACTGGGAAAACCCTGGCGTTACCCAACTTAATCGCCTTGCAGCACATCCCCCTTTCGCCAGCTGGCGT
AATAGCGAAGAGGCCCGCACCGATCGCCCTTCCCAACAGTTGCGCAGCCTGAATGGCGAATGGG
[124 nt withheld, positions 6575-6698]
C
[91 nt withheld, positions 6700-6790]
A
[49 nt withheld, positions 6792-6840]
CCTTTGACGTTGGAGTCCACGTTCTTT
[37 nt withheld, positions 6868-6904]
ACCCTATCTCGGTCTATTCTTTTGATTTATAAGGGATTTTGCCGATTTCGGCCTATTGGTTAAAAAATGA
GCTGATTTAACAAAAATTTAACGCGAATTTTAACAAAATATTAACGCTTACAATTTAGGTGGCACTTTTC
GGGGAAATGTGCGCGGAACCCCTATTTGTTTATTTTTCTAAATACATTCAAATATGTATCCGCTCATGAG
ACAATAACCCTGATAAATGCTTCAATAATATTGAAAAAGGAAGAGTATGAGTATTCAACATTTCCGTGTC
GCCCTTATTCCCTTTTTTGCGGCATTTTGCCTTCCTGTTTTTGCTCACCCAGAAACGCTGGTGAAAGTAA
AAGATGCTGAAGATCAGTTGGGTGCACGAGTGGGTTACATCGAACTGGATCTCAACAGCGGTAAGATCCT
TGAGAGTTTTCGCCCCGAAGAACGTTTTCCAATGATGAGCACTTTTAAAGTTCTGCTATGTGGCGCGGTA
TTATCCCGTATTGACGCCGGGCAAGAGCAACTCGGTCGCCGCATACACTATTCTCAGAATGACTTGGTTG
AGTACTCACCAGTCACAGAAAAGCATCTTACGGATGGCATGACAGTAAGAGAATTATGCAGTGCTGCCAT
AACCATGAGTGATAACACTGCGGCCAACTTACTTCTGACAACGATCGGAGGACCGAAGGAGCTAACCGCT
TTTTTGCACAACATGGGGGATCATGTAACTCGCCTTGATCGTTGGGAACCGGAGCTGAATGAAGCCATAC
CAAACGACGAGCGTGACACCACGATGCCTGTAGCAATGGCAACAACGTTGCGCAAACTATTAACTGGCGA
ACTACTTACTCTAGCTTCCCGGCAACAATTAATAGACTGGATGGAGGCGGATAAAGTTGCAGGACCACTT
CTGCGCTCGGCCCTTCCGGCTGGCTGGTTTATTGCTGATAAATCTGGAGCCGGTGAGCGTGGGTCTCGCG
GTATCATTGCAGCACTGGGGCCAGATGGTAAGCCCTCCCGTATCGTAGTTATCTACACGACGGGGAGTCA
GGCAACTATGGATGAACGAAATAGACAGATCGCTGAGATAGGTGCCTCACTGATTAAGCATTGGTAACTG
TCAGACCAAGTTTACTCATATATACTTTAGATTGATTTAAAACTTCATTTTTAATTTAAAAGGATCTAGG
TGAAGATCCTTTTTGATAATCTCATGACCAAAATCCCTTAACGTGAGTTTTCGTTCCACTGAGCGTCAGA
CCCCGTAGAAAAGATCAAAGGATCTTCTTGAGATCCTTTTTTTCTGCGCGTAATCTGCTGCTTGCAAACA
AAAAAACCACCGCTACCAGCGGTGGTTTGTTTGCCGGATCAAGAGCTACCAACTCTTTTTCCGAAGGTAA
CTGGCTTCAGCAGAGCGCAGATACCAAATACTGTTCTTCTAGTGTAGCCGTAGTTAGGCCACCACTTCAA
GAACTCTGTAGCACCGCCTACATACCTCGCTCTGCTAATCCTGTTACCAGTGGCTGCTGCCAGTGGCGAT
AAGTCGTGTCTTACCGGGTTGGACTCAAGACGATAGTTACCGGATAAGGCGCAGCGGTCGGGCTGAACGG
GGGGTTCGTGCACACAGCCCAGCTTGGAGCGAACGACCTACACCGAACTGAGATACCTACAGCGTGAGCT
ATGAGAAAGCGCCACGCTTCCCGAAGGGAGAAAGGCGGACAGGTATCCGGTAAGCGGCAGGGTCGGAACA
GGAGAGCGCACGAGGGAGCTTCCAGGGGGAAACGCCTGGTATCTTTATAGTCCTGTCGGGTTTCGCCACC
TCTGACTTGAGCGTCGATTTTTGTGATGCTCGTCAGGGGGGCGGAGCCTATGGAAAAACGCCAGCAACGC
GGCCTTTTTACGGTTCCTGGCCTTTTGCTGGCCTTTTGCTCACATGTTCTTTCCTGCGTTATCCCCTGAT
TCTGTGGATAACCGTATTACCGCCTTTGAGTGAGCTGATACCGCTCGCCGCAGCCGAACGACCGAGCGCA
GCGAGTCAGTGAGCGAGGAAGCGGAAGAGCGCCCAATACGCAAACCGCCTCTCCCCGCGCGTTGGCCGAT
TCATTAATGCAGCTGGCACGACAGGTTTCCCGACTGGAAAGCGGGCAGTGAGCGCAACGCAATTAATGTG
AGTTAGCTCACTCATTAGGCACCCCAGGCTTTACACTTTATGCTTCCGGCTCGTATGTTGTGTGGAATTG
TGAGCGGATAACAATTTCACACAGGAAACAGCTATGACCATGATTACGCCAAGCGCGCAATTAACCCTCA
CTAAAGGGAACAAAAGCTGGAGCTGCAAGCTTAATGTAGTCTTATGCAATACTCTTGTAGTCTTGCAACA
TGGTAACGATGAGTTAGCAACATGCCTTACAAGGAGAGAAAAAGCACCGTGCATGCCGATTGGTGGAAGT
AAGGTGGTACGATCGTGCCTTATTAGGAAGGCAACAGACGGGTCTGACATGGATTGGACGAACCACTGAA
TTGCCGCATTGCAGAGATATTGTATTTAAGTGCCTAGCTCGATACATAAAC
Features (pLannotate 1.2.2; 27 found; start..end, strand, type, name):
      1..181     +  LTR            5' LTR (truncated): truncated 5' long terminal repeat (LTR) from HIV-1
    228..353     +  misc_feature   HIV-1 Ψ: packaging signal of human immunodeficiency virus type 1
    337..700     +  CDS            HIV-1 gag (fragment): gag protein from human immunodeficiency virus 1; gag
    846..1079    +  misc_feature   RRE: The Rev response element (RRE) of HIV-1 allows for Rev-dependent mRNA export from the nucleus to the cytoplasm.
   1456..1556    +  CDS            Rev (fragment): human immunodeficiency virus 1 (HIV-1) Rev protein; rev; enhances nuclear export of unspliced and incompletely spliced viral mRNAs
   1575..1691    +  misc_feature   cPPT/CTS: central polypurine tract and central termination sequence of HIV-1
   2161..2460    +  CDS            LT_POVJC (fragment): Experimental evidence at protein level: Swiss-Prot protein existence level 1. Isoform large T antigen is a key early protein essential for both driving viral replication and inducing cellular transformation. Plays a role in viral genome replication by driving entry of quiescent cells into the cell cycle and by autoregulating the synthesis of viral early mRNA. Displays highly oncogenic activities by corrupting the host cellular checkpoint mechanisms that guard cell division and the transcription, replication, and repair of DNA. Participates in the modulation of cellular gene expression preceedi
   3483..3857    +  CDS            LT_POVJC (fragment): Experimental evidence at protein level: Swiss-Prot protein existence level 1. Isoform large T antigen is a key early protein essential for both driving viral replication and inducing cellular transformation. Plays a role in viral genome replication by driving entry of quiescent cells into the cell cycle and by autoregulating the synthesis of viral early mRNA. Displays highly oncogenic activities by corrupting the host cellular checkpoint mechanisms that guard cell division and the transcription, replication, and repair of DNA. Participates in the modulation of cellular gene expression preceedi
   3908..4496    +  misc_feature   WPRE: woodchuck hepatitis virus posttranscriptional regulatory element
   4510..5009    +  promoter       PGK promoter: mouse phosphoglycerate kinase 1 promoter
   5030..5629    +  CDS            PuroR: puromycin N-acetyltransferase; pac from Streptomyces alboniger; confers resistance to puromycin
   5697..5834    +  CDS            nef (fragment): NEF_HV1LA - Experimental evidence at protein level: Swiss-Prot protein existence level 1. Extracellular Nef protein targets CD4(+) T-lymphocytes for apoptosis by interacting with CXCR4 surface receptors. From Human immunodeficiency virus type 1 group M subtype B (isolate Lai) (HIV-1).
   5820..6000    +  LTR            5' LTR (truncated): truncated 5' long terminal repeat (LTR) from HIV-1
   6072..6193    +  polyA_signal   SV40 poly(A) signal: SV40 polyadenylation signal
   6233..6368    +  rep_origin     SV40 ori: SV40 origin of replication
   6389..6407    -  promoter       T7 promoter: promoter for bacteriophage T7 RNA polymerase
   6415..6570    +  CDS            lacZα (fragment): LacZα fragment of β-galactosidase; lacZ fragment
   6575..7003    +  rep_origin     f1 ori (sequence partly withheld): f1 bacteriophage origin of replication; arrow indicates direction of (+) strand synthesis
   7056..7160    +  promoter       AmpR promoter: bla
   7161..8021    +  CDS            AmpR: β-lactamase; bla; confers resistance to ampicillin, carbenicillin, and related antibiotics
   8192..8780    +  rep_origin     ori: high-copy-number ColE1/pMB1/pBR322/pUC origin of replication
   8963..9055    +  CDS            lacI (fragment): lac repressor; lacI; The lac repressor binds to the lac operator to inhibit transcription in E. coli. This inhibition can be relieved by adding lactose or isopropyl-β-D-thiogalactopyranoside (IPTG).
   9068..9089    +  protein_bind   CAP binding site: CAP binding activates transcription in the presence of cAMP. E. coli catabolite activator protein
   9104..9134    +  promoter       lac promoter: promoter for the E. coli lac operon
   9142..9158    +  protein_bind   lac operator: The lac repressor binds to the lac operator to inhibit transcription in E. coli. This inhibition can be relieved by adding lactose or isopropyl-β-D-thiogalactopyranoside (IPTG). lac repressor encoded by lacI
   9203..9221    +  promoter       T3 promoter: promoter for bacteriophage T3 RNA polymerase
   9249..9475    +  promoter       RSV promoter: Rous sarcoma virus enhancer/promoter
