[The description below was written by a language model from this plasmid's Addgene catalogue record and pLannotate feature annotations shown in this document.]
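Description:
pLenti.puro.MCV.ER.RAZ.2 is a lentiviral mammalian expression plasmid built on the pLentiCMVPuroDEST backbone, in which the region between ClaI and EcoRV was replaced by a PCR-amplified segment of Merkel cell polyomavirus (MCV). No CMV promoter or Gateway cassette elements appear in the feature table, consistent with their removal during cloning. The roughly 2.2 kb insert, amplified from the R17a strain, carries the viral non-coding control region (NCCR) together with the early region encoding small T antigen and a large T antigen truncated to 428 amino acids. Expression is therefore driven by the virus's own promoter rather than a heterologous one. The automated annotation detects the insert only as two fragments with homology to JC polyomavirus large T antigen, which reflects sequence similarity among polyomavirus T antigens rather than JC virus content.

The transfer vector has an RSV promoter feeding a truncated HIV-1 5' LTR, followed by the Ψ packaging signal, a gag fragment, the RRE for Rev-dependent nuclear export, and the cPPT/CTS. Downstream of the MCV insert lie a WPRE, which enhances transcript stability and expression, and a mouse PGK promoter driving puromycin N-acetyltransferase for selection of transduced cells. A truncated 3' LTR, an SV40 poly(A) signal and an SV40 origin follow. In bacteria the plasmid is maintained through a high-copy ColE1/pUC origin and ampicillin resistance, and an f1 origin is also present.

The construct is suited to stable delivery of tumour-type MCV T antigens under native viral regulation, and it is associated with work on MCV in Merkel cell carcinoma.
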