Addgene plasmid #114382: pLenti.puro.MCV.ER.RAZ.2
Purpose: This lentiviral plasmid expresses MCV tumor T antigens (truncated LT and small T) using the viral NCCR (non-coding control region). The sequence was amplifeied from MCV.R17a and truncated LT=428 aa.
Depositing lab: Reety Arora & Sudhir Krishna. Depositing organization: National Centre for Biological Sciences. Publication: Merkel cell polyomavirus is implicated in a subset of Merkel cell carcinomas, in the Indian subcontinent. Arora R, Rekhi B, Chandrani P, Krishna S, Dutt A. Microb Pathog. 2019 Dec;137:103778. doi: 10.1016/j.micpath.2019.103778. Epub 2019 Oct 7. PubMed 31600537.
Backbone
  Vector backbone: pLentiCMVPuroDEST
  Backbone size w/o insert (bp): 9628
  Total vector size (bp): 9475
  Modifications to backbone: The backbone vector was cut using Cla1 and EcoRV, and then the PCR amplified Insert was cloned into these sites.
  Vector type: Mammalian Expression, Lentiviral
  Selectable markers: Puromycin
Growth in bacteria
  Bacterial resistance: Ampicillin, 100 μg/mL
  Growth temperature: 37°C
  Growth strain: NEB Stable
  Copy number: High Copy
Gene/Insert
  Gene/Insert name: MCV NCCR and tumor T antigen regions (alt name: NCCR, ST, LT, truncLT)
  Species: Merkel cell polyomavirus
  Insert size (bp): 2181
  GenBank ID: HM011555.1 JX045709.1
  Promoter: MCV NCCR (viral own promoter)
  Cloning method: Restriction Enzyme; 5′ cloning site Cla1 (unknown if destroyed); 3′ cloning site EcoRV (unknown if destroyed)
  Sequencing primers: 5′ AAGAATAGTAGACATAATAG; 3′ GTGGATGTGGAATGTGTGCG
Resource information
  A portion of this plasmid was derived from a plasmid made by: The MCV region was amplified from MCV.R17a strain by PCR using the addgene clone - #24729.
Terms and licenses: Academic/Nonprofit Terms; Industry Terms: Not Available to Industry
Depositor comments: The plasmid was cloned by Anjali Vijaykumar and Reety Arora
How to cite: pLenti.puro.MCV.ER.RAZ.2 was a gift from Reety Arora & Sudhir Krishna (Addgene plasmid # 114382 ; http://n2t.net/addgene:114382 ; RRID:Addgene_114382)
