>Addgene plasmid #114382 | pLenti.puro.MCV.ER.RAZ.2 | depositor partial sequence | sequence record 215874 | Only NCCR+truncated T antigen sequence
CCTGAAAAATAAATAAGGATACTTACTCTTTTAATGTCCTCCTCCCTTTGTAAGAGAAAAAAAAGCCTCC
GGGCCTCCCTTGTTGAAAAAAAGTTAAGAGTCTTCCGTCTCCCTCCCAAACAGAAAGAAAAAAAGTTTTG
TTTATCAGTCAAACTCCGCCTCTCCAGGAAATGAGTCAATGCCAGAAACCCTGCAGCAATAAAAGTTCAA
TCATGTAACCACAACTTGGCTGCCTAGGTGACTTTTTTTTTTCAAGTTGGCAGAGGCTTGGGGCTCCTAG
CCTCCGAGGCCTCTGGAAAAAAAGAGAGAGGCCTCTGAGGCTTAAGAGGCTTAATTAGCAAAAAAGGCAG
TATCTAAGGGCAGATCCCAAGGGCGGGAAACTGCAGTATAAAAACCACTCCTTAGTGAGGTAGCTCATTT
GCTCCTCTGCTCTTTCTGCAAACTCCTTCTGCATATAGACAAGATGGATTTAGTCCTAAATAGGAAAGAA
AGAGAGGCTCTCTGCAAGCTTTTAGAGATTGCTCCTAATTGTTATGGCAACATCCCTCTGATGAAAGCTG
CTTTCAAAAGAAGCTGCTTAAAGCATCACCCTGATAAAGGGGGAAATCCTGTTATAATGATGGAATTGAA
CACCCTTTGGAGCAAATTCCAGCAAAATATCCACAAGCTCAGAAGTGACTTCTCTATGTTTGATGAGGTC
AGTACAAAATTTCCTTGGGAAGAATATGGAACTTTAAAGGATTATATGCAAAGTGGATATAATGCTAGAT
TTTGCAGAGGTCCTGGGTGCATGCTTAAGCAACTTAGAGATTCTAAGTGCGCTTGTATTAGCTGTAAGTT
GTCTCGCCAGCATTGTAGTCTAAAAACTTTAAAGCAAAAAAACTGTCTGACGTGGGGAGAGTGTTTTTGC
TATCAGTGCTTTATTCTTTGGTTTGGATTTCCTCCTACTTGGGAAAGTTTTGACTGGTGGCAAAAAACTT
TAGAAGAAACTGACTACTGCTTACTGCATCTGCACCTTTTCTAGACTCCTACTTCCTTCCTCTGTAAGTA
TTAGATATGGAAAAGTCTATAAGGCAAAATATCAAAGAAAGGTTATTTATGACAGATTTTCTGTACTTTC
CCATCTAGGTTGACGAGGCCCCTATATATGGGACCACTAAATTCAAAGAATGGTGGAGATCAGGAGGATT
CAGCTTCGGGAAGGCATACGAATATGGGCCCAATCCACACGGGACCAACTCAAGATCCAGAAAGCCTTCC
TCCAATGCATCCAGGGGAGCCCCCAGTGGAAGCTCACCACCCCACAGCCAGAGCTCTTCCTCTGGGTATG
GGTCCTTCTCAGCGTCCCAGGCTTCAGACTCCCAGTCCAGAGGACCCGATATACCTCCCGAACACCATGA
GGAACCCACCTCATCCTCTGGATCCAGTAGCAGAGAGGAGACCACCAATTCAGGAAGAGAATCCAGCACA
CCCAATGGAACCAGTGTACCTAGAAATTCTTCCAGAACGGATGGCACCTGGGAGGATCTCTTCTGCGATG
AATCACTTTCCTCCCCTGAGCCTCCCTCGTCCTCTGAGGAGCCTGAGGAGCCCCCCTCCTCAAGAAGCTC
GCCCCGGCAGCCCCCGTCTTCCTCTGCCGAGGAGGCCTCGTCATCTCAGTTTACAGATGAGGAATACAGA
TCCTCCTCCTTCACCACCCCGAAGACCCCTCCTCCATTCTCAAGAAAGCGAAAATTTGGGGGGTCCCGAA
GCTCTGCAAGCTCTGCTAGTTCAGCAAGTTTTACAAGCACTCCACCAAAGCCAAAAAAGAACAGAGAAAC
TCCTGTTCCTACTGATTTTCCTATTGATCTTTCTGATTATCTTAGCCATGCTGTATATAGTAATAAAACA
GTAAGTTGTTTTGCCATTTATACTACTTCTGATAAAGCTATAGAGTTATATGATAAGATTGAGAAATTTA
AAGTTGATTTTAAAAGCAGGCATGCCTGTGAATTAGGATGTATTTTATTGTTTATAACTTTATCAAAGCA
TAGAGTATCTGCTATTAAGAATTTTTGCTCTACCTTCTGCACTATAAGCTTTTTAATTTGTAAAGGAGTG
AATAAGATGCCTGAAATGTATAATAATTTATGCAAGCCCCCTTACAAATTACTGCAAGAGAATAAGCCAC
TGCTCAATTAG
